Addgene plasmid #179459: pAAV-EF1a-DIO-JEDI-2P-Kv-WPRE
Purpose: Double floxed soma and AIS-localized genetically encoded voltage indicator (GEVI) JEDI-2P in AAV production vector expressed under the mammalian promoter (EF1a)
Depositing lab: Francois St-Pierre. Publication: Sustained deep-tissue voltage recording using a fast indicator evolved for two-photon microscopy. Liu Z, Lu X, Villette V, Gou Y, Colbert KL, Lai S, Guan S, Land MA, Lee J, Assefa T, Zollinger DR, Korympidou MM, Vlasits AL, Pang MM, Su S, Cai C, Froudarakis E, Zhou N, Patel SS, Smith CL, Ayon A, Bizouard P, Bradley J, Franke K, Clandinin TR, Giovannucci A, Tolias AS, Reimer J, Dieudonne S, St-Pierre F. Cell. 2022 Aug 16. pii: S0092-8674(22)00916-3. doi: 10.1016/j.cell.2022.07.013. PubMed 35985322.
Backbone
  Vector backbone: pAAV-EF1a-DIO
  Backbone size w/o insert (bp): 5612
  Total vector size (bp): 7133
  Vector type: Mammalian Expression, AAV, Cre/Lox
Growth in bacteria
  Bacterial resistance: Ampicillin, 100 μg/mL
  Growth temperature: 37°C
  Growth strain: NEB Stable
  Copy number: Unknown
Gene/Insert
  Gene/Insert name: JEDI-2P-Kv (alt name: JEDI2P)
  Species: Synthetic
  Insert size (bp): 1521
  Promoter: EF1a
  Cloning method: Restriction Enzyme; 5′ cloning site Bsp1407I (not destroyed); 3′ cloning site NheI (not destroyed)
  Sequencing primers: 5′ TCAAGCCTCAGACAGTGGTTC; 3′ GGTTGATTATCGATAAGCTTGATATCG
Terms and licenses: Academic/Nonprofit Terms; Industry Terms: Not Available to Industry
How to cite: pAAV-EF1a-DIO-JEDI-2P-Kv-WPRE was a gift from Francois St-Pierre (Addgene plasmid # 179459 ; http://n2t.net/addgene:179459 ; RRID:Addgene_179459) For viral preps, please replace (Addgene plasmid # 179459) in the above sentence with: (Addgene viral prep # 179459-AAV1)
