[The description below was written by a language model from this plasmid's Addgene catalogue record and pLannotate feature annotations shown in this document.]
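Description:
pAAV-EF1a-DIO-JEDI-2P-Kv-WPRE is an AAV transfer plasmid of about 7.1 kb for Cre-dependent mammalian expression of JEDI-2P, a synthetic genetically encoded voltage indicator developed for two-photon imaging. It is built on the pAAV-EF1a-DIO backbone. In bacteria it is maintained through a high-copy ColE1/pUC-type origin and selected with ampicillin via the β-lactamase gene, and an f1 phage origin is also present. The recombinant genome is bounded by AAV2 inverted terminal repeats, which direct replication and packaging into AAV particles. The automated annotation finds the right ITR intact but only short fragments of the left one, which may reflect the difficulty of sequencing and annotating these repeats.

Between the ITRs, the human EF-1α promoter drives a double-floxed inverted (DIO) cassette. The roughly 1.5 kb JEDI-2P-Kv coding sequence lies in antisense orientation relative to the promoter. It is flanked by lox2272 and loxP pairs arranged in opposing orientations, so no functional transcript is made until Cre recombinase inverts the insert and then excises one site of each pair, locking it in the sense orientation. Within the insert, the annotation detects a GFP-derived fluorescent domain (called as cEGFP) and a C-terminal fragment of the rat Kv2.1 channel (Kcnb1). This "Kv" tag restricts the indicator to the soma and axon initial segment. A WPRE element and the human growth hormone polyadenylation signal downstream enhance transcript stability and processing. The construct is used to produce AAV for optical voltage recording in Cre-defined neuronal populations. The short small t antigen, β-globin intron, bom and rop hits are probably incidental fragment matches.
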