Features (pLannotate 1.2.2; 24 found; start..end, strand, type, name):
    359..947     +  rep_origin     ori: high-copy-number ColE1/pMB1/pBR322/pUC origin of replication
   1020..1047    +  repeat_region  AAV2 ITR (fragment): inverted terminal repeat of adeno-associated virus serotype 2 inverted
   1076..1103    +  repeat_region  AAV2 ITR (fragment): inverted terminal repeat of adeno-associated virus serotype 2 inverted
   1166..1232    +  CDS            small t antigen (fragment): SV40 (simian virus 40) small t antigen
   1239..2417    +  promoter       EF-1α promoter: strong constitutive promoter for human elongation factor EF-1α
   2424..2441    +  misc_feature   MCS (fragment): pUC18/19 multiple cloning site
   2448..2481    +  protein_bind   lox2272: Cre-mediated recombination occurs in the 8-bp core sequence (GGATACTT). lox2272 sites are compatible with each other, but incompatible with loxP or loxN sites (Lee and Saito, 1988). Cre recombinase
   2482..2531    -  intron         β-globin intron (fragment): internally truncated intron from human β-globin
   2532..2565    +  protein_bind   loxP: Cre-mediated recombination occurs in the 8-bp core sequence (GCATACAT). Cre recombinase
   2594..2788    -  CDS            Kcnb1 (fragment): KCNB1_RAT - Experimental evidence at protein level: Swiss-Prot protein existence level 1. Voltage-gated potassium channel that mediates transmembrane potassium transport in excitable membranes, primarily in the brain, but also in the pancreas and cardiovascular system. Contributes to the regulation of the action potential (AP) repolarization, duration and frequency of repetitive AP firing in neurons, muscle cells and endocrine cells and plays a role in homeostatic attenuation of electrical excitability throughout the brain (PubMed:10024359, PubMed:10618149, PubMed:12451110, PubMed:17379638, Pu
   2936..3655    -  CDS            cEGFP: cEGFP is a basic (constitutively fluorescent) green fluorescent protein published in 2008, derived from Aequorea victoria.
   4125..4158    -  protein_bind   lox2272: Cre-mediated recombination occurs in the 8-bp core sequence (GGATACTT). lox2272 sites are compatible with each other, but incompatible with loxP or loxN sites (Lee and Saito, 1988). Cre recombinase
   4159..4208    -  intron         β-globin intron (fragment): internally truncated intron from human β-globin
   4209..4242    -  protein_bind   loxP: Cre-mediated recombination occurs in the 8-bp core sequence (GCATACAT). Cre recombinase
   4243..4267    +  misc_feature   MCS (fragment): pBluescript multiple cloning site
   4267..4855    +  misc_feature   WPRE: woodchuck hepatitis virus posttranscriptional regulatory element
   4887..5363    +  polyA_signal   hGH poly(A) signal: human growth hormone polyadenylation signal
   5403..5543    +  repeat_region  AAV2 ITR: inverted terminal repeat of adeno-associated virus serotype 2 inverted
   5548..5599    -  misc_feature   bom (fragment): basis of mobility region from pBR322
   5618..6073    +  rep_origin     f1 ori (sequence partly withheld): f1 bacteriophage origin of replication; arrow indicates direction of (+) strand synthesis
   6074..6123    -  misc_feature   bom (fragment): basis of mobility region from pBR322
   6225..6260    -  CDS            rop (fragment): Rop protein, which maintains plasmids at low copy number; rop
   6355..6459    +  promoter       AmpR promoter: bla
   6460..188     +  CDS            AmpR (across the origin): β-lactamase; bla; confers resistance to ampicillin, carbenicillin, and related antibiotics
>Addgene plasmid #179459 | pAAV-EF1a-DIO-JEDI-2P-Kv-WPRE | addgene full sequence | sequence record 353727 | Addgene NGS Result
CTGGCTGGTTTATTGCTGATAAATCTGGAGCCGGTGAGCGTGGGTCTCGCGGTATCATTGCAGCACTGGG
GCCAGATGGTAAGCCCTCCCGTATCGTAGTTATCTACACGACGGGGAGTCAGGCAACTATGGATGAACGA
AATAGACAGATCGCTGAGATAGGTGCCTCACTGATTAAGCATTGGTAACTGTCAGACCAAGTTTACTCAT
ATATACTTTAGATTGATTTAAAACTTCATTTTTAATTTAAAAGGATCTAGGTGAAGATCCTTTTTGATAA
TCTCATGACCAAAATCCCTTAACGTGAGTTTTCGTTCCACTGAGCGTCAGACCCCGTAGAAAAGATCAAA
GGATCTTCTTGAGATCCTTTTTTTCTGCGCGTAATCTGCTGCTTGCAAACAAAAAAACCACCGCTACCAG
CGGTGGTTTGTTTGCCGGATCAAGAGCTACCAACTCTTTTTCCGAAGGTAACTGGCTTCAGCAGAGCGCA
GATACCAAATACTGTTCTTCTAGTGTAGCCGTAGTTAGGCCACCACTTCAAGAACTCTGTAGCACCGCCT
ACATACCTCGCTCTGCTAATCCTGTTACCAGTGGCTGCTGCCAGTGGCGATAAGTCGTGTCTTACCGGGT
TGGACTCAAGACGATAGTTACCGGATAAGGCGCAGCGGTCGGGCTGAACGGGGGGTTCGTGCACACAGCC
CAGCTTGGAGCGAACGACCTACACCGAACTGAGATACCTACAGCGTGAGCTATGAGAAAGCGCCACGCTT
CCCGAAGGGAGAAAGGCGGACAGGTATCCGGTAAGCGGCAGGGTCGGAACAGGAGAGCGCACGAGGGAGC
TTCCAGGGGGAAACGCCTGGTATCTTTATAGTCCTGTCGGGTTTCGCCACCTCTGACTTGAGCGTCGATT
TTTGTGATGCTCGTCAGGGGGGCGGAGCCTATGGAAAAACGCCAGCAACGCGGCCTTTTTACGGTTCCTG
GCCTTTTGCTGGCCTTTTGCTCACATGTCCTGCAGGCAGCTGCGCGCTCGCTCGCTCACTGAGGCCGCCC
GGGCGTCGGGCGACCTTTGGTCGCCCGGCCTCAGTGAGCGAGCGAGCGCGCAGAGAGGGAGTGGCCAACT
CCATCACTAGGGGTTCCTGCGGCCGCACGCGTAAGCTTTGCAAAGATGGATAAAGTTTTAAACAGAGAGG
AATCTTTGCAGCTAATGGACCTTCTAGGTCTTGAAAGGAGTGGGAATTGGCTCCGGTGCCCGTCAGTGGG
CAGAGCGCACATCGCCCACAGTCCCCGAGAAGTTGGGGGGAGGGGTCGGCAATTGAACCGGTGCCTAGAG
AAGGTGGCGCGGGGTAAACTGGGAAAGTGATGTCGTGTACTGGCTCCGCCTTTTTCCCGAGGGTGGGGGA
GAACCGTATATAAGTGCAGTAGTCGCCGTGAACGTTCTTTTTCGCAACGGGTTTGCCGCCAGAACACAGG
TAAGTGCCGTGTGTGGTTCCCGCGGGCCTGGCCTCTTTACGGGTTATGGCCCTTGCGTGCCTTGAATTAC
TTCCACCTGGCTGCAGTACGTGATTCTTGATCCCGAGCTTCGGGTTGGAAGTGGGTGGGAGAGTTCGAGG
CCTTGCGCTTAAGGAGCCCCTTCGCCTCGTGCTTGAGTTGAGGCCTGGCCTGGGCGCTGGGGCCGCCGCG
TGCGAATCTGGTGGCACCTTCGCGCCTGTCTCGCTGCTTTCGATAAGTCTCTAGCCATTTAAAATTTTTG
ATGACCTGCTGCGACGCTTTTTTTCTGGCAAGATAGTCTTGTAAATGCGGGCCAAGATCTGCACACTGGT
ATTTCGGTTTTTGGGGCCGCGGGCGGCGACGGGGCCCGTGCGTCCCAGCGCACATGTTCGGCGAGGCGGG
GCCTGCGAGCGCGGCCACCGAGAATCGGACGGGGGTAGTCTCAAGCTGGCCGGCCTGCTCTGGTGCCTGG
CCTCGCGCCGCCGTGTATCGCCCCGCCCTGGGCGGCAAGGCTGGCCCGGTCGGCACCAGTTGCGTGAGCG
GAAAGATGGCCGCTTCCCGGCCCTGCTGCAGGGAGCTCAAAATGGAGGACGCGGCGCTCGGGAGAGCGGG
CGGGTGAGTCACCCACACAAAGGAAAAGGGCCTTTCCGTCCTCAGCCGTCGCTTCATGTGACTCCACGGA
GTACCGGGCGCCGTCCAGGCACCTCGATTAGTTCTCGAGCTTTTGGAGTACGTCGTCTTTAGGTTGGGGG
GAGGGGTTTTATGCGATGGAGTTTCCCCACACTGAGTGGGTGGAGACTGAAGTTAGGCCAGCTTGGCACT
TGATGTAATTCTCCTTGGAATTTGCCCTTTTTGAGTTTGGATCTTGGTTCATTCTCAAGCCTCAGACAGT
GGTTCAAAGTTTTTTTCTTCCATTTCAGGTGTCGTGAGGTACCGGATCCTCTAGAGTCGACTCCGGAATA
ACTTCGTATAGGATACTTTATACGAAGTTATGCAGAATGGTAGCTGGATTGTAGCTGCTATTAGCAATAT
GAAACCTCTTAATAACTTCGTATAGCATACATTATACGAAGTTATGGCGCGCCCTATTACTTGTACATTA
TCAAAAGCGGGTCGCTTCCGGAAAATCGGTCGCGCAGCTAATAAAGCTATCAATGCTGCTCATGCTGCGC
ATATCAATCACGCCTTCGGTGCGCGCCGGCAGCGGCGCCACCGGGCTCGGCATGCTGCTCATTTCCAGTT
CTTCCGGCGGTTTGCTCTGCGGCGCCATTTCTTTGGTGTTCAGAATCGGCTGGCTCTGACGCGTGGAAGA
TCCAGATGAACCTGAAGAACCCTTAAGGGTTACCACTTCAAGTTGTTTCTTCTGTGAAGCCAGGCGAAAT
ATTCTTATTAAGATAACAATTTTCAGAACTCGAAGAAGAGTAACCATGTGCGGCATCTGATCTGTATCAT
ATTCCAGTTTATGCCCCAGAATGTTGCCATCTTCTTTAAAATCGGTGCCTTTCAGTTCAATGCGGTTCAC
CAGGGTATCGCCTTCAAATTTCACCACCGCGCGGGTTTTATATTTGCCATCATCTTTAAAGCTAATGGTG
CGTTCCTGCACATAGCCTTCCGGCATCGCGCTTTTAAAAAAATCATGGCGTTTCATATGATCCGGATAGC
GGCTAAAGCACTGCACGCCATAGGTTAAGGTGGTCACCAGGGTCGGCCACGGCACCGGTAGTTTGCCGGT
GGTGCAAATAAATTTCAGGGTCAGTTTGCCAATGGTCGCATCGCCTTCGCCTTCGCCGCGCACGCTAAAT
TTATGGCCGTTCACATCGCCATCCAGTTCCACCAGAATCGGCACCACGCCGGTAAACAGTTCTTCGCCCT
GGCTCGCGCTGCCGCCGGTGCCGCCATACAGTTCATCCATGCCGTGTGTAATGCCCGCTGCGGTCACAAA
TTCCAGCAGCACCATGTGATCGCGTTTTTCGTTCGGATCTTTGCTCAGCACGGTCTGGTGGCTCAGATAA
TGGTTATCCGGCAGCAGCACCGGGCCATCGCCAATCGGGGTGTTCTGCTGATAATGATCCGCCAGCTGCA
CGCTGCCATCTTCCACGTTATGGCGCACGGTAAAGTTCGCTTTAATGCCGTTTTTCTGTTTATCCGCGGT
AATATACACGTTCTCGCTGTTAAAGGCAGCAAGGTCAGAGAAGGAGTAGGTCATATTAATTAGCAGAGTG
CCCACTACTATGACTGCATCCAAAGTAACCAGTTTGGACCGGAAATAGTTCTTGAAGCCTTCAACAAACA
CTCTCATGAGAACATCAACAAGGAAGAAGAGTGCTATAGCCAGGGAAACACCTTCAAGAATCTCTCTAAT
GCCTCTTTTCTTCTCACTGATGGCCAGATCCACAATCACCACTATGATGTCTACAATGATAAGCACAACT
CCAAATACTCTGAATCCAAATGACATCACAAACGGGGAAATTTTTCTCCTAATGGTATTGGAACAGCTGT
CTTGTTCATTACCCTCATCACGACCATCATCAATCTTTATCGTGGGCTCATCTGCTGTTGGAGAGCTCGA
AGTTTTAGTGAGCTCTGACCCCTGTTCATACCTCACAGTCGTCTCCATGGTGGCGGTAGCTAGCATAACT
TCGTATAAAGTATCCTATACGAAGTTATTTGCCTTAACCCAGAAATTATCACTGTTATTCTTTAGAATGG
TGCAAAGAATAACTTCGTATAATGTATGCTATACGAAGTTATGAATTCGATATCAAGCTTATCGATAATC
AACCTCTGGATTACAAAATTTGTGAAAGATTGACTGGTATTCTTAACTATGTTGCTCCTTTTACGCTATG
TGGATACGCTGCTTTAATGCCTTTGTATCATGCTATTGCTTCCCGTATGGCTTTCATTTTCTCCTCCTTG
TATAAATCCTGGTTGCTGTCTCTTTATGAGGAGTTGTGGCCCGTTGTCAGGCAACGTGGCGTGGTGTGCA
CTGTGTTTGCTGACGCAACCCCCACTGGTTGGGGCATTGCCACCACCTGTCAGCTCCTTTCCGGGACTTT
CGCTTTCCCCCTCCCTATTGCCACGGCGGAACTCATCGCCGCCTGCCTTGCCCGCTGCTGGACAGGGGCT
CGGCTGTTGGGCACTGACAATTCCGTGGTGTTGTCGGGGAAATCATCGTCCTTTCCTTGGCTGCTCGCCT
ATGTTGCCACCTGGATTCTGCGCGGGACGTCCTTCTGCTACGTCCCTTCGGCCCTCAATCCAGCGGACCT
TCCTTCCCGCGGCCTGCTGCCGGCTCTGCGGCCTCTTCCGCGTCTTCGCCTTCGCCCTCAGACGAGTCGG
ATCTCCCTTTGGGCCGCCTCCCCGCATCGATACCGAGCGCTGCTCGAGAGATCTACGGGTGGCATCCCTG
TGACCCCTCCCCAGTGCCTCTCCTGGCCCTGGAAGTTGCCACTCCAGTGCCCACCAGCCTTGTCCTAATA
AAATTAAGTTGCATCATTTTGTCTGACTAGGTGTCCTTCTATAATATTATGGGGTGGAGGGGGGTGGTAT
GGAGCAAGGGGCAAGTTGGGAAGACAACCTGTAGGGCCTGCGGGGTCTATTGGGAACCAAGCTGGAGTGC
AGTGGCACAATCTTGGCTCACTGCAATCTCCGCCTCCTGGGTTCAAGCGATTCTCCTGCCTCAGCCTCCC
GAGTTGTTGGGATTCCAGGCATGCATGACCAGGCTCAGCTAATTTTTGTTTTTTTGGTAGAGACGGGGTT
TCACCATATTGGCCAGGCTGGTCTCCAACTCCTAATCTCAGGTGATCTACCCACCTTGGCCTCCCAAATT
GCTGGGATTACAGGCGTGAACCACTGCTCCCTTCCCTGTCCTTCTGATTTTGTAGGTAACCACGTGCGGA
CCGAGCGGCCGCAGGAACCCCTAGTGATGGAGTTGGCCACTCCCTCTCTGCGCGCTCGCTCGCTCACTGA
GGCCGGGCGACCAAAGGTCGCCCGACGCCCGGGCTTTGCCCGGGCGGCCTCAGTGAGCGAGCGAGCGCGC
AGCTGCCTGCAGGGGCGCCTGATGCGGTATTTTCTCCTTACGCATCTGTGCGGTATTTCACACCGCATA
[95 nt withheld, positions 5600-5694]
T
[46 nt withheld, positions 5696-5741]
C
[141 nt withheld, positions 5743-5883]
CCTTTGACGTTGGAGTCCACGTTCTTT
[37 nt withheld, positions 5911-5947]
ACTCTATCTCGGGCTATTCTTTTGATTTATAAGGGATTTTGCCGATTTCGGTCTATTGGTTAAAAAATGA
GCTGATTTAACAAAAATTTAACGCGAATTTTAACAAAATATTAACGTTTACAATTTTATGGTGCACTCTC
AGTACAATCTGCTCTGATGCCGCATAGTTAAGCCAGCCCCGACACCCGCCAACACCCGCTGACGCGCCCT
GACGGGCTTGTCTGCTCCCGGCATCCGCTTACAGACAAGCTGTGACCGTCTCCGGGAGCTGCATGTGTCA
GAGGTTTTCACCGTCATCACCGAAACGCGCGAGACGAAAGGGCCTCGTGATACGCCTATTTTTATAGGTT
AATGTCATGATAATAATGGTTTCTTAGACGTCAGGTGGCACTTTTCGGGGAAATGTGCGCGGAACCCCTA
TTTGTTTATTTTTCTAAATACATTCAAATATGTATCCGCTCATGAGACAATAACCCTGATAAATGCTTCA
ATAATATTGAAAAAGGAAGAGTATGAGTATTCAACATTTCCGTGTCGCCCTTATTCCCTTTTTTGCGGCA
TTTTGCCTTCCTGTTTTTGCTCACCCAGAAACGCTGGTGAAAGTAAAAGATGCTGAAGATCAGTTGGGTG
CACGAGTGGGTTACATCGAACTGGATCTCAACAGCGGTAAGATCCTTGAGAGTTTTCGCCCCGAAGAACG
TTTTCCAATGATGAGCACTTTTAAAGTTCTGCTATGTGGCGCGGTATTATCCCGTATTGACGCCGGGCAA
GAGCAACTCGGTCGCCGCATACACTATTCTCAGAATGACTTGGTTGAGTACTCACCAGTCACAGAAAAGC
ATCTTACGGATGGCATGACAGTAAGAGAATTATGCAGTGCTGCCATAACCATGAGTGATAACACTGCGGC
CAACTTACTTCTGACAACGATCGGAGGACCGAAGGAGCTAACCGCTTTTTTGCACAACATGGGGGATCAT
GTAACTCGCCTTGATCGTTGGGAACCGGAGCTGAATGAAGCCATACCAAACGACGAGCGTGACACCACGA
TGCCTGTAGCAATGGCAACAACGTTGCGCAAACTATTAACTGGCGAACTACTTACTCTAGCTTCCCGGCA
ACAATTAATAGACTGGATGGAGGCGGATAAAGTTGCAGGACCACTTCTGCGCTCGGCCCTTCCGG
